Addgene plasmid #74832: pGWB450
Purpose: (Empty Backbone) Gateway cloning compatible binary vector for C-terminal fusion with G3GFP (no promoter).
Depositing lab: Tsuyoshi Nakagawa. Depositing organization: Shimane University. Publication: Improved Gateway binary vectors: high-performance vectors for creation of fusion constructs in transgenic analysis of plants. Nakagawa T, Suzuki T, Murata S, Nakamura S, Hino T, Maeo K, Tabata R, Kawai T, Tanaka K, Niwa Y, Watanabe Y, Nakamura K, Kimura T, Ishiguro S. Biosci Biotechnol Biochem. 2007 Aug;71(8):2095-100. Epub 2007 Aug 7. 10.1271/bbb.70216 PubMed 17690442.
Backbone
  Vector backbone: pPZP221
  Backbone manufacturer: Hajdukiewicz P., Svab Z. and Maliga P.
  Backbone size (bp): 8500
  Modifications to backbone: gentamycin-resistant marker was removed and kanamycin-resistant marker (NOS promoter:NPTII:NOS terminator) was inserted.
  Vector type: Plant Expression
  Selectable markers: Kanamycin
Growth in bacteria
  Bacterial resistance: Chloramphenicol and Spectinomycin, 25 & 50 μg/mL
  Growth temperature: 37°C
  Growth strain: ccdB Survival
  Copy number: High Copy
Gene/Insert
  Cloning method: Gateway Cloning
Terms and licenses: Academic/Nonprofit Terms; Industry Terms: Not Available to Industry
How to cite: pGWB450 was a gift from Tsuyoshi Nakagawa (Addgene plasmid # 74832 ; http://n2t.net/addgene:74832 ; RRID:Addgene_74832)
