[The description below was written by a language model from this plasmid's Addgene catalogue record and pLannotate feature annotations shown in this document.]
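Description:
pGWB450 is an empty Gateway destination vector from the improved pGWB binary series, built on the pPZP221 backbone for Agrobacterium-mediated plant transformation. The full record is about 11.6 kb. Outside the T-DNA borders it carries a high-copy ColE1/pBR322-type origin with the bom mobilisation region for propagation in E. coli. It also has the pVS1 oriV with its RepA and StaA genes for replication and stable maintenance in Agrobacterium. Bacterial selection comes from an aadA gene giving spectinomycin/streptomycin resistance. The original gentamicin plant marker of pPZP221 was removed. A short GmR fragment annotated next to aadA outside the T-DNA appears to be a separate remnant.

Between the nopaline-type right and left border repeats lie two units. The first is the Gateway cassette: attR1, a chloramphenicol resistance gene, the ccdB toxin gene and attR2. It is followed directly by a GFP-family coding sequence, which the catalogue calls G3GFP and the annotation tool matched to an Aequorea victoria-derived variant, and then by a NOS terminator. No promoter lies upstream of attR1. An LR reaction with an entry clone carrying a promoter plus coding sequence without a stop codon therefore replaces the CmR-ccdB segment and yields a C-terminal GFP fusion driven by the user's own regulatory sequence. The same design suits promoter:GFP reporter constructs. Because the unrecombined vector carries ccdB, it must be maintained in a ccdB-tolerant strain, with chloramphenicol selecting for retention of the cassette. The second unit is a NOS promoter:NPTII:NOS terminator cassette near the left border, which allows kanamycin selection of transformed plants. Typical uses are protein localisation and expression-pattern analysis in transgenic plants.
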