Features (pLannotate 1.2.2; 31 found; start..end, strand, type, name):
     54..78      -  misc_feature   RB T-DNA repeat: right border repeat from nopaline C58 T-DNA
    144..298     -  CDS            lacZα (fragment): LacZα fragment of β-galactosidase; lacZ fragment
    301..331     -  misc_feature   MCS (fragment): pUC18/19 multiple cloning site
    338..462     +  protein_bind   attR1: mutant version of attR; recombination site for the Gateway® LR reaction LR Clonase™
    499..529     +  promoter       lac UV5 promoter: E. coli lac promoter with an "up" mutation
    554..582     +  promoter       cat promoter (fragment): promoter of the E. coli cat gene encoding chloramphenicol acetyltransferase
    583..1242    +  CDS            CmR: chloramphenicol acetyltransferase; cat; confers resistance to chloramphenicol
   1421..1579    +  CDS            ccdA (fragment): CCDA_ECO57 - Also known as H, letA. Experimental evidence at protein level: Swiss-Prot protein existence level 1. Antitoxin component of a type II toxin-antitoxin (TA) system which inhibits the post-segregational killing (PSK) of plasmid-free cells, also referred to as a plasmid addiction system. Binds to and blocks the activity of CcdB; will also remove bound CcdB protein from the CcdB-GyrA complex by forming a CcdA-CcdB complex, a process termed rejuvenation. Functions as a transcriptional corepressor for the ccdAB operon, repression also requires CcdB (By similarity). From Escherichia coli
   1584..1886    +  CDS            ccdB: CCDB_ECOLI - Also known as G, letB, letD. Experimental evidence at protein level: Swiss-Prot protein existence level 1. Toxic component of a type II toxin-antitoxin (TA) system, functioning in plasmid maintainence. Responsible for the post- segregational killing (PSK) of plasmid-free cells, also referred to as a plasmid addiction system. Half-life of over 2 hours. Cell killing by CcdB is accompanied by filamentation, defects in chromosome and plasmid segregation, defects in cell division, formation of anucleate cells, decreased DNA synthesis and plasmid loss. Interferes with the activity of DN
   1930..2054    -  protein_bind   attR2: mutant version of attR; recombination site for the Gateway® LR reaction LR Clonase™
   2065..2778    +  CDS            Q80R: Q80R is a fluorescent protein, derived from Aequorea victoria.
   2803..3055    +  terminator     NOS terminator: nopaline synthase terminator and poly(A) signal
   3111..3133    -  protein_bind   lac operator (fragment): The lac repressor binds to the lac operator to inhibit transcription in E. coli. This inhibition can be relieved by adding lactose or isopropyl-β-D-thiogalactopyranoside (IPTG). lac repressor encoded by lacI
   3137..3167    -  promoter       lac promoter: promoter for the E. coli lac operon
   3182..3203    -  protein_bind   CAP binding site: CAP binding activates transcription in the presence of cAMP. E. coli catabolite activator protein
   3237..3489    -  terminator     NOS terminator: nopaline synthase terminator and poly(A) signal
   3496..3702    -  CDS            ocd (fragment): OCD_AGRFC - Experimental evidence at protein level: Swiss-Prot protein existence level 1. Catalyzes the conversion of L-ornithine into L-proline with release of ammonia. Is involved in the utilization of nopaline, a catabolic pathway that proceeds through L-arginine and L-ornithine to L-proline. Nopaline is a predominant opine in plant cells transformed with Ti plasmid pTiC58. From Agrobacterium fabrum (strain C58 / ATCC 33970) (Agrobacterium tumefaciens (strain C58)).
   3709..3858    -  CDS            ble (fragment): BLE_KLEPN - Experimental evidence at protein level: Swiss-Prot protein existence level 1. Binding protein with a strong affinity to the bleomycin family of antibiotics. Binds to CL990; an antimitotic-antibiotic compound. From Klebsiella pneumoniae.
   3879..4673    -  CDS            NeoR/KanR: aminoglycoside phosphotransferase from Tn5; aph(3')-II (or nptII); confers resistance to neomycin, kanamycin, and G418 (Geneticin®)
   4694..4877    -  promoter       NOS promoter: nopaline synthase promoter NOS promoter
   5083..5107    -  misc_feature   LB T-DNA repeat: left border repeat from nopaline C58 T-DNA
   5366..5389    +  promoter       Pc promoter (fragment): intI1 (promoter lies within the coding sequence); class 1 integron promoter
   5565..5621    +  CDS            GmR (fragment): gentamycin acetyltransferase; aacC1; confers resistance to gentamycin
   5632..6419    +  CDS            SmR (fragment): aminoglycoside adenylyltransferase (Murphy, 1985); aadA; confers resistance to spectinomycin and streptomycin
   6665..7253    +  rep_origin     ori: high-copy-number ColE1/pMB1/pBR322/pUC origin of replication
   7439..7579    -  misc_feature   bom: basis of mobility region from pBR322
   7681..7720    -  CDS            rop (fragment): Rop protein, which maintains plasmids at low copy number; rop
   7923..8117    -  rep_origin     pVS1 oriV: origin of replication for the Pseudomonas plasmid pVS1 (Heeb et al., 2000)
   8183..9256    -  CDS            pVS1 RepA: replication protein from the Pseudomonas plasmid pVS1 (Heeb et al., 2000)
   9685..10314   -  CDS            pVS1 StaA: stability protein from the Pseudomonas plasmid pVS1 (Heeb et al., 2000)
  10874..11275   -  CDS            Y4CG_SINFN (fragment): Protein inferred from homology: Swiss-Prot protein existence level 3. From Sinorhizobium fredii (strain NBRC 101917 / NGR234).
>Addgene plasmid #74832 | pGWB450 | depositor full sequence | sequence record 141512 | pGWB450 sequence 11561 bps
TTTCACGCCCTTTTAAATATCCGATTATTCTAATAAACGCTCTTTTCTCTTAGGTTTACCCGCCAATATA
TCCTGTCAAACACTGATAGTTTAAACTGAAGGCGGGAAACGACAATCTGATCCAAGCTCAAGCTGCTCTA
GCATTCGCCATTCAGGCTGCGCAACTGTTGGGAAGGGCGATCGGTGCGGGCCTCTTCGCTATTACGCCAG
CTGGCGAAAGGGGGATGTGCTGCAAGGCGATTAAGTTGGGTAACGCCAGGGTTTTCCCAGTCACGACGTT
GTAAAACGACGGCCAGTGCCAAGCTTGCATGCCTGCAGGTCGACTCTAGAGTTATCAACAAGTTTGTACA
AAAAAGCTGAACGAGAAACGTAAAATGATATAAATATCAATATATTAAATTAGATTTTGCATAAAAAACA
GACTACATAATACTGTAAAACACAACATATCCAGTCACTATGGCGGCCCCTCGAGGGGCCGCATTAGGCA
CCCCAGGCTTTACACTTTATGCTTCCGGCTCGTATAATGTGTGGATTTTGAGTTAGGATCCGGCGAGATT
TTCAGGAGCTAAGGAAGCTAAAATGGAGAAAAAAATCACTGGATATACCACCGTTGATATATCCCAATGG
CATCGTAAAGAACATTTTGAGGCATTTCAGTCAGTTGCTCAATGTACCTATAACCAGACCGTTCAGCTGG
ATATTACGGCCTTTTTAAAGACCGTAAAGAAAAATAAGCACAAGTTTTATCCGGCCTTTATTCACATTCT
TGCCCGCCTGATGAATGCTCATCCGGAATTCCGTATGGCAATGAAAGACGGTGAGCTGGTGATATGGGAT
AGTGTTCACCCTTGTTACACCGTTTTCCATGAGCAAACTGAAACGTTTTCATCGCTCTGGAGTGAATACC
ACGACGATTTCCGGCAGTTTCTACACATATATTCGCAAGATGTGGCGTGTTACGGTGAAAACCTGGCCTA
TTTCCCTAAAGGGTTTATTGAGAATATGTTTTTCGTCTCAGCCAATCCCTGGGTGAGTTTCACCAGTTTT
GATTTAAACGTGGCCAATATGGACAACTTCTTCGCCCCCGTTTTCACCATGGGCAAATATTATACGCAAG
GCGACAAGGTGCTGATGCCGCTGGCGATTCAGGTTCATCATGCCGTCTGTGATGGCTTCCATGTCGGCAG
AATGCTTAATGAATTACAACAGTACTGCGATGAGTGGCAGGGCGGGGCGTAAAGATCTGGATCCGGCTTA
CTAAAAGCCAGATAACAGTATGCGTATTTGCGCGCTGATTTTTGCGGTATAAGAATATATACTGATATGT
ATACCCGAAGTATGTCAAAAAGAGGTGTGCTATGAAGCAGCGTATTACAGTGACAGTTGACAGCGACAGC
TATCAGTTGCTCAAGGCATATATGATGTCAATATCTCCGGTCTGGTAAGCACAACCATGCAGAATGAAGC
CCGTCGTCTGCGTGCCGAACGCTGGAAAGCGGAAAATCAGGAAGGGATGGCTGAGGTCGCCCGGTTTATT
GAAATGAACGGCTCTTTTGCTGACGAGAACAGGGACTGGTGAAATGCAGTTTAAGGTTTACACCTATAAA
AGAGAGAGCCGTTATCGTCTGTTTGTGGATGTACAGAGTGATATTATTGACACGCCCGGGCGACGGATGG
TGATCCCCCTGGCCAGTGCACGTCTGCTGTCAGATAAAGTCTCCCGTGAACTTTACCCGGTGGTGCATAT
CGGGGATGAAAGCTGGCGCATGATGACCACCGATATGGCCAGTGTGCCGGTCTCCGTTATCGGGGAAGAA
GTGGCTGATCTCAGCCACCGCGAAAATGACATCAAAAACGCCATTAACCTGATGTTCTGGGGAATATAAA
TGTCAGGCTCCCTTATACACAGCCAGTCTGCAGGTCGACCATAGTGACTGGATATGTTGTGTTTTACAGT
ATTATGTAGTCTGTTTTTTATGCAAAATCTAATTTAATATATTGATATTTATATCATTTTACGTTTCTCG
TTCAGCTTTCTTGTACAAAGTGGTTGATAACAGCATGAGTAAAGGAGAAGAACTTTTCACTGGAGTTGTC
CCAATTCTTGTTGAATTAGATGGTGATGTTAATGGGCACAAATTTTCTGTCAGTGGAGAGGGTGAAGGTG
ATGCAACATACGGAAAACTTACCCTTAAATTTATTTGCACTACTGGAAAACTACCTGTTCCATGGCCAAC
ACTTGTTACTACTTTCGCTTACGGTGTGCAGTGCTTCTCAAGATACCCAGATCATATGAAGCGGCACGAC
TTCTTCAAGAGCGCCATGCCTGAGGGATACGTGCAGGAGAGGACCATCTTCTTCAAGGACGACGGGAACT
ACAAGACACGTGCTGAAGTCAAGTTTGAGGGAGACACCCTCGTCAACAGGATCGAGCTTAAGGGAATCGA
TTTCAAGGAGGACGGAAACATCCTCGGCCACAAGTTGGAATACAACTTCAACTCCCACAACGTGTACATC
ATGGCAGACAAACAAAAGAATGGAATCAAAGTTAACTTCAAAATTAGACACAACATTGAAGATGGAAGCG
TTCAACTAGCAGACCATTATCAACAAAATACTCCAATTGGCGATGGCCCTGTCCTTTTACCAGACAACCA
TTACCTGTCCACACAATCTGCCCTTTCGAAAGATCCCAACGAAAAGAGAGACCACATGGTCCTTCTTGAG
TTTGTAACAGCTGCTGGGATTACACATGGCATGGATGAACTATACAAATAAGCTTAGAGCTCGAATTTCC
CCGATCGTTCAAACATTTGGCAATAAAGTTTCTTAAGATTGAATCCTGTTGCCGGTCTTGCGATGATTAT
CATATAATTTCTGTTGAATTACGTTAAGCATGTAATAATTAACATGTAATGCATGACGTTATTTATGAGA
TGGGTTTTTATGATTAGAGTCCCGCAATTATACATTTAATACGCGATAGAAAACAAAATATAGCGCGCAA
ACTAGGATAAATTATCGCGCGCGGTGTCATCTATGTTACTAGATCGGGAATTGGTTCCGGAACCAATTCG
TAATCATGGTCATAGCTGTTTCCTGTGTGAAATTGTTATCCGCTCACAATTCCACACAACATACGAGCCG
GAAGCATAAAGTGTAAAGCCTGGGGTGCCTAATGAGTGAGCTAACTCACATTAGGCTGAATTAGGCGCGC
CTATTTCTGAATTCCCGATCTAGTAACATAGATGACACCGCGCGCGATAATTTATCCTAGTTTGCGCGCT
ATATTTTGTTTTCTATCGCGTATTAAATGTATAATTGCGGGACTCTAATCATAAAAACCCATCTCATAAA
TAACGTCATGCATTACATGTTAATTATTACATGCTTAACGTAATTCAACAGAAATTATATGATAATCATC
GCAAGACCGGCAACAGGATTCAATCTTAAGAAACTTTATTGCCAAATGTTTGAACGATCGGGGATCATCC
GGGTCTGTGGCGGGAACTCCACGAAAATATCCGAACGCAGCAAGATATCGCGGTGCATCTCGGTCTTGCC
TGGGCAGTCGCCGCCGACGCCGTTGATGTGGACGCCGGGCCCGATCATATTGTCGCTCAGGATCGTGGCG
TTGTGCTTGTCGGCCGTTGCTGTCGTAATGATATCGGCACCTTCGACCGCCTGTTCCGCAGAGATCCCGT
GGGCGAAGAACTCCAGCATGAGATCCCCGCGCTGGAGGATCATCCAGCCGGCGTCCCGGAAAACGATTCC
GAAGCCCAACCTTTCATAGAAGGCGGCGGTGGAATCGAAATCTCGTGATGGCAGGTTGGGCGTCGCTTGG
TCGGTCATTTCGAACCCCAGAGTCCCGCTCAGAAGAACTCGTCAAGAAGGCGATAGAAGGCGATGCGCTG
CGAATCGGGAGCGGCGATACCGTAAAGCACGAGGAAGCGGTCAGCCCATTCGCCGCCAAGCTCTTCAGCA
ATATCACGGGTAGCCAACGCTATGTCCTGATAGCGGTCCGCCACACCCAGCCGGCCACAGTCGATGAATC
CAGAAAAGCGGCCATTTTCCACCATGATATTCGGCAAGCAGGCATCGCCATGGGTCACGACGAGATCATC
GCCGTCGGGCATGCGCGCCTTGAGCCTGGCGAACAGTTCGGCTGGCGCGAGCCCCTGATGCTCTTCGTCC
AGATCATCCTGATCGACAAGACCGGCTTCCATCCGAGTACGTGCTCGCTCGATGCGATGTTTCGCTTGGT
GGTCGAATGGGCAGGTAGCCGGATCAAGCGTATGCAGCCGCCGCATTGCATCAGCCATGATGGATACTTT
CTCGGCAGGAGCAAGGTGAGATGACAGGAGATCCTGCCCCGGCACTTCGCCCAATAGCAGCCAGTCCCTT
CCCGCTTCAGTGACAACGTCGAGCACAGCTGCGCAAGGAACGCCCGTCGTGGCCAGCCACGATAGCCGCG
CTGCCTCGTCCTGCAGTTCATTCAGGGCACCGGACAGGTCGGTCTTGACAAAAAGAACCGGGCGCCCCTG
CGCTGACAGCCGGAACACGGCGGCATCAGAGCAGCCGATTGTCTGTTGTGCCCAGTCATAGCCGAATAGC
CTCTCCACCCAAGCGGCCGGAGAACCTGCGTGCAATCCATCTTGTTCAATCATGCGAAACGATCCAGATC
CGGTGCAGATTATTTGGATTGAGAGTGAATATGAGACTCTAATTGGATACCGAGGGGAATTTATGGAACG
TCAGTGGAGCATTTTTGACAAGAAATATTTGCTAGCTGATAGTGACCTTAGGCGACTTTTGAACGCGCAA
TAATGGTTTCTGACGTATGTGCTTAGCTCATTAAACTCCAGAAACCCGCGGCTGAGTGGCTCCTTCAACG
TTGCGGTTCTGTCAGTTCCAAACGTAAAACGGCTTGTCCCGCGTCATCGGCGGGGGTCATAACGTGACTC
CCTTAATTCTCCGCTCATGATGAATTCAGAAATAAATTCAGCCTAATTCGGCGTTAATTCAGTACATTAA
AAACGTCCGCAATGTGTTATTAAGTTGTCTAAGCGTCAATTTGTTTACACCACAATATATCCTGCCACCA
GCCAGCCAACAGCTCCCCGACCGGCAGCTCGGCACAAAATCACCACTCGATACAGGCAGCCCATCAGTCC
GGGACGGCGTCAGCGGGAGAGCCGTTGTAAGGCGGCAGACTTTGCTCATGTTACCGATGCTATTCGGAAG
AACGGCAACTAAGCTGCCGGGTTTGAAACACGGATGATCTCGCGGAGGGTAGCATGTTGATTGTAACGAT
GACAGAGCGTTGCTGCCTGTGATCAATTCGGGCACGAACCCAGTGGACATAAGCCTGTTCGGTTCGTAAG
CTGTAATGCAAGTAGCGTATGCGCTCACGCAACTGGTCCAGAACCTTGACCGAACGCAGCGGTGGTAACG
GCGCAGTGGCGGTTTTCATGGCTTGTTATGACTGTTTTTTTGGGGTACAGTCTATGCCTCGGGCATCCAA
GCAGCAAGCGCGTTACGCCGTGGGTCGATGTTTGATGTTATGGAGCAGCAACGATGTTACGCAGCAGGGC
AGTCGCCCTAAAACAAAGTTAAACATCATGGGGGAAGCGGTGATCGCCGAAGTATCGACTCAACTATCAG
AGGTAGTTGGCGTCATCGAGCGCCATCTCGAACCGACGTTGCTGGCCGTACATTTGTACGGCTCCGCAGT
GGATGGCGGCCTGAAGCCACACAGTGATATTGATTTGCTGGTTACGGTGACCGTAAGGCTTGATGAAACA
ACGCGGCGAGCTTTGATCAACGACCTTTTGGAAACTTCGGCTTCCCCTGGAGAGAGCGAGATTCTCCGCG
CTGTAGAAGTCACCATTGTTGTGCACGACGACATCATTCCGTGGCGTTATCCAGCTAAGCGCGAACTGCA
ATTTGGAGAATGGCAGCGCAATGACATTCTTGCAGGTATCTTCGAGCCAGCCACGATCGACATTGATCTG
GCTATCTTGCTGACAAAAGCAAGAGAACATAGCGTTGCCTTGGTAGGTCCAGCGGCGGAGGAACTCTTTG
ATCCGGTTCCTGAACAGGATCTATTTGAGGCGCTAAATGAAACCTTAACGCTATGGAACTCGCCGCCCGA
CTGGGCTGGCGATGAGCGAAATGTAGTGCTTACGTTGTCCCGCATTTGGTACAGCGCAGTAACCGGCAAA
ATCGCGCCGAAGGATGTCGCTGCCGACTGGGCAATGGAGCGCCTGCCGGCCCAGTATCAGCCCGTCATAC
TTGAAGCTAGACAGGCTTATCTTGGACAAGAAGAAGATCGCTTGGCCTCGCGCGCAGATCAGTTGGAAGA
ATTTGTCCACTACGTGAAAGGCGAGATCACCAAGGTAGTCGGCAAATAATGTCTAGCTAGAAATTCGTTC
AAGCCGACGCCGCTTCGCGGCGCGGCTTAACTCAAGCGTTAGATGCACTAAGCACATAATTGCTCACAGC
CAAACTATCAGGTCAAGTCTGCTTTTATTATTTTTAAGCGTGCATAATAAGCCCTACACAAATTGGGAGA
TATATCATGCATGACCAAAATCCCTTAACGTGAGTTTTCGTTCCACTGAGCGTCAGACCCCGTAGAAAAG
ATCAAAGGATCTTCTTGAGATCCTTTTTTTCTGCGCGTAATCTGCTGCTTGCAAACAAAAAAACCACCGC
TACCAGCGGTGGTTTGTTTGCCGGATCAAGAGCTACCAACTCTTTTTCCGAAGGTAACTGGCTTCAGCAG
AGCGCAGATACCAAATACTGTCCTTCTAGTGTAGCCGTAGTTAGGCCACCACTTCAAGAACTCTGTAGCA
CCGCCTACATACCTCGCTCTGCTAATCCTGTTACCAGTGGCTGCTGCCAGTGGCGATAAGTCGTGTCTTA
CCGGGTTGGACTCAAGACGATAGTTACCGGATAAGGCGCAGCGGTCGGGCTGAACGGGGGGTTCGTGCAC
ACAGCCCAGCTTGGAGCGAACGACCTACACCGAACTGAGATACCTACAGCGTGAGCTATGAGAAAGCGCC
ACGCTTCCCGAAGGGAGAAAGGCGGACAGGTATCCGGTAAGCGGCAGGGTCGGAACAGGAGAGCGCACGA
GGGAGCTTCCAGGGGGAAACGCCTGGTATCTTTATAGTCCTGTCGGGTTTCGCCACCTCTGACTTGAGCG
TCGATTTTTGTGATGCTCGTCAGGGGGGCGGAGCCTATGGAAAAACGCCAGCAACGCGGCCTTTTTACGG
TTCCTGGCCTTTTGCTGGCCTTTTGCTCACATGTTCTTTCCTGCGTTATCCCCTGATTCTGTGGATAACC
GTATTACCGCCTTTGAGTGAGCTGATACCGCTCGCCGCAGCCGAACGACCGAGCGCAGCGAGTCAGTGAG
CGAGGAAGCGGAAGAGCGCCTGATGCGGTATTTTCTCCTTACGCATCTGTGCGGTATTTCACACCGCATA
TGGTGCACTCTCAGTACAATCTGCTCTGATGCCGCATAGTTAAGCCAGTATACACTCCGCTATCGCTACG
TGACTGGGTCATGGCTGCGCCCCGACACCCGCCAACACCCGCTGACGCGCCCTGACGGGCTTGTCTGCTC
CCGGCATCCGCTTACAGACAAGCTGTGACCGTCTCCGGGAGCTGCATGTGTCAGAGGTTTTCACCGTCAT
CACCGAAACGCGCGAGGCAGGGTGCCTTGATGTGGGCGCCGGCGGTCGAGTGGCGACGGCGCGGCTTGTC
CGCGCCCTGGTAGATTGCCTGGCCGTAGGCCAGCCATTTTTGAGCGGCCAGCGGCCGCGATAGGCCGACG
CGAAGCGGCGGGGCGTAGGGAGCGCAGCGACCGAAGGGTAGGCGCTTTTTGCAGCTCTTCGGCTGTGCGC
TGGCCAGACAGTTATGCACAGGCCAGGCGGGTTTTAAGAGTTTTAATAAGTTTTAAAGAGTTTTAGGCGG
AAAAATCGCCTTTTTTCTCTTTTATATCAGTCACTTACATGTGTGACCGGTTCCCAATGTACGGCTTTGG
GTTCCCAATGTACGGGTTCCGGTTCCCAATGTACGGCTTTGGGTTCCCAATGTACGTGCTATCCACAGGA
AAGAGACCTTTTCGACCTTTTTCCCCTGCTAGGGCAATTTGCCCTAGCATCTGCTCCGTACATTAGGAAC
CGGCGGATGCTTCGCCCTCGATCAGGTTGCGGTAGCGCATGACTAGGATCGGGCCAGCCTGCCCCGCCTC
CTCCTTCAAATCGTACTCCGGCAGGTCATTTGACCCGATCAGCTTGCGCACGGTGAAACAGAACTTCTTG
AACTCTCCGGCGCTGCCACTGCGTTCGTAGATCGTCTTGAACAACCATCTGGCTTCTGCCTTGCCTGCGG
CGCGGCGTGCCAGGCGGTAGAGAAAACGGCCGATGCCGGGATCGATCAAAAAGTAATCGGGGTGAACCGT
CAGCACGTCCGGGTTCTTGCCTTCTGTGATCTCGCGGTACATCCAATCAGCTAGCTCGATCTCGATGTAC
TCCGGCCGCCCGGTTTCGCTCTTTACGATCTTGTAGCGGCTAATCAAGGCTTCACCCTCGGATACCGTCA
CCAGGCGGCCGTTCTTGGCCTTCTTCGTACGCTGCATGGCAACGTGCGTGGTGTTTAACCGAATGCAGGT
TTCTACCAGGTCGTCTTTCTGCTTTCCGCCATCGGCTCGCCGGCAGAACTTGAGTACGTCCGCAACGTGT
GGACGGAACACGCGGCCGGGCTTGTCTCCCTTCCCTTCCCGGTATCGGTTCATGGATTCGGTTAGATGGG
AAACCGCCATCAGTACCAGGTCGTAATCCCACACACTGGCCATGCCGGCCGGCCCTGCGGAAACCTCTAC
GTGCCCGTCTGGAAGCTCGTAGCGGATCACCTCGCCAGCTCGTCGGTCACGCTTCGACAGACGGAAAACG
GCCACGTCCATGATGCTGCGACTATCGCGGGTGCCCACGTCATAGAGCATCGGAACGAAAAAATCTGGTT
GCTCGTCGCCCTTGGGCGGCTTCCTAATCGACGGCGCACCGGCTGCCGGCGGTTGCCGGGATTCTTTGCG
GATTCGATCAGCGGCCGCTTGCCACGATTCACCGGGGCGTGCTTCTGCCTCGATGCGTTGCCGCTGGGCG
GCCTGCGCGGCCTTCAACTTCTCCACCAGGTCATCACCCAGCGCCGCGCCGATTTGTACCGGGCCGGATG
GTTTGCGACCGCTCACGCCGATTCCTCGGGCTTGGGGGTTCCAGTGCCATTGCAGGGCCGGCAGACAACC
CAGCCGCTTACGCCTGGCCAACCGCCCGTTCCTCCACACATGGGGCATTCCACGGCGTCGGTGCCTGGTT
GTTCTTGATTTTCCATGCCGCCTCCTTTAGCCGCTAAAATTCATCTACTCATTTATTCATTTGCTCATTT
ACTCTGGTAGCTGCGCGATGTATTCAGATAGCAGCTCGGTAATGGTCTTGCCTTGGCGTACCGCGTACAT
CTTCAGCTTGGTGTGATCCTCCGCCGGCAACTGAAAGTTGACCCGCTTCATGGCTGGCGTGTCTGCCAGG
CTGGCCAACGTTGCAGCCTTGCTGCTGCGTGCGCTCGGACGGCCGGCACTTAGCGTGTTTGTGCTTTTGC
TCATTTTCTCTTTACCTCATTAACTCAAATGAGTTTTGATTTAATTTCAGCGGCCAGCGCCTGGACCTCG
CGGGCAGCGTCGCCCTCGGGTTCTGATTCAAGAACGGTTGTGCCGGCGGCGGCAGTGCCTGGGTAGCTCA
CGCGCTGCGTGATACGGGACTCAAGAATGGGCAGCTCGTACCCGGCCAGCGCCTCGGCAACCTCACCGCC
GATGCGCGTGCCTTTGATCGCCCGCGACACGACAAAGGCCGCTTGTAGCCTTCCATCCGTGACCTCAATG
CGCTGCTTAACCAGCTCCACCAGGTCGGCGGTGGCCCATATGTCGTAAGGGCTTGGCTGCACCGGAATCA
GCACGAAGTCGGCTGCCTTGATCGCGGACACAGCCAAGTCCGCCGCCTGGGGCGCTCCGTCGATCACTAC
GAAGTCGCGCCGGCCGATGGCCTTCACGTCGCGGTCAATCGTCGGGCGGTCGATGCCGACAACGGTTAGC
GGTTGATCTTCCCGCACGGCCGCCCAATCGCGGGCACTGCCCTGGGGATCGGAATCGACTAACAGAACAT
CGGCCCCGGCGAGTTGCAGGGCGCGGGCTAGATGGGTTGCGATGGTCGTCTTGCCTGACCCGCCTTTCTG
GTTAAGTACAGCGATAACCTTCATGCGTTCCCCTTGCGTATTTGTTTATTTACTCATCGCATCATATACG
CAGCGACCGCATGACGCAAGCTGTTTTACTCAAATACACATCACCTTTTTAGACGGCGGCGCTCGGTTTC
TTCAGCGGCCAAGCTGGCCGGCCAGGCCGCCAGCTTGGCATCAGACAAACCGGCCAGGATTTCATGCAGC
CGCACGGTTGAGACGTGCGCGGGCGGCTCGAACACGTACCCGGCCGCGATCATCTCCGCCTCGATCTCTT
CGGTAATGAAAAACGGTTCGTCCTGGCCGTCCTGGTGCGGTTTCATGCTTGTTCCTCTTGGCGTTCATTC
TCGGCGGCCGCCAGGGCGTCGGCCTCGGTCAATGCGTCCTCACGGAAGGCACCGCGCCGCCTGGCCTCGG
TGGGCGTCACTTCCTCGCTGCGCTCAAGTGCGCGGTACAGGGTCGAGCGATGCACGCCAAGCAGTGCAGC
CGCCTCTTTCACGGTGCGGCCTTCCTGGTCGATCAGCTCGCGGGCGTGCGCGATCTGTGCCGGGGTGAGG
GTAGGGCGGGGGCCAAACTTCACGCCTCGGGCCTTGGCGGCCTCGCGCCCGCTCCGGGTGCGGTCGATGA
TTAGGGAACGCTCGAACTCGGCAATGCCGGCGAACACGGTCAACACCATGCGGCCGGCCGGCGTGGTGGT
GTCGGCCCACGGCTCTGCCAGGCTACGCAGGCCCGCGCCGGCCTCCTGGATGCGCTCGGCAATGTCCAGT
AGGTCGCGGGTGCTGCGGGCCAGGCGGTCTAGCCTGGTCACTGTCACAACGTCGCCAGGGCGTAGGTGGT
CAAGCATCCTGGCCAGCTCCGGGCGGTCGCGCCTGGTGCCGGTGATCTTCTCGGAAAACAGCTTGGTGCA
GCCGGCCGCGTGCAGTTCGGCCCGTTGGTTGGTCAAGTCCTGGTCGTCGGTGCTGACGCGGGCATAGCCC
AGCAGGCCAGCGGCGGCGCTCTTGTTCATGGCGTAATGTCTCCGGTTCTAGTCGCAAGTATTCTACTTTA
TGCGACTAAAACACGCGACAAGAAAACGCCAGGAAAAGGGCAGGGCGGCAGCCTGTCGCGTAACTTAGGA
CTTGTGCGACATGTCGTTTTCAGAAGACGGCTGCACTGAACGTCAGAAGCCGACTGCACTATAGCAGCGG
AGGGGTTGGATCAAAGTACTTTGATCCCGAGGGGAACCCTGTGGTTGGCATGCACATACAAATGGACGAA
CGGATAAACCT
