>Addgene plasmid #74832 | pGWB450 | addgene partial sequence | sequence record 162887 | ccdB-Fwd 5'-GCATGATGACCACCGATATG-3'
GCTGATCTCAGCCACCGCGAAAATGACATCAAAAACGCCATTAACCTGATGTTCTGGGGAATATAAATGT
CAGGCTCCCTTATACACAGCCAGTCTGCAGGTCGACCATAGTGACTGGATATGTTGTGTTTTACAGTATT
ATGTAGTCTGTTTTTTATGCAAAATCTAATTTAATATATTGATATTTATATCATTTTACGTTTCTCGTTC
AGCTTTCTTGTACAAAGTGGTTGATAACAGCATGAGTAAAGGAGAAGAACTTTTCACTGGAGTTGTCCCA
ATTCTTGTTGAATTAGATGGTGATGTTAATGGGCACAAATTTTCTGTCAGTGGAGAGGGTGAAGGTGATG
CAACATACGGAAAACTTACCCTTAAATTTATTTGCACTACTGGAAAACTACCTGTTCCATGGCCAACACT
TGTTACTACTTTCGCTTACGGTGTGCAGTGCTTCTCAAGATACCCAGATCATATGAAGCGGCACGACTTC
TTCAAGAGCGCCATGCCTGAGGGATACGTGCAGGAGAGGACCATCTTCTTCAAGGACGACGGGAACTACA
AGACACGTGCTGAAGTCAAGTTTGAGGGAGACACCCTCGTCAACAGGATCGAGCTTAAGGGAATCGATTT
CAAGGAGGACGGAAACATCCTCGGCCACAAGTTGGAATACAACTTCAACTCCCACAACGTGTACATCATG
GCAGACAAACAAAAGAATGGAATCAAAGTTAACTTCAAAATTAGACACAACATTGAAGATGGAAGCGTTC
AACTAGCAGACCATTATCAACAAAATACTCCAATTGGCGATGGCCCTGTCCTTTTACCAGACAACCATTA
CCTGTCCACACAATCTGCCCTTTCGAAAGATCCCAACGAA
